>Addgene plasmid #173310 | RVD-CG3 | addgene full sequence | sequence record 355091 | Addgene NGS Result
ACTCACGTTAAGGGATTTTGGTCATGGGTGGCTCGACCAGATATGGTCTCACTACAACTTGCTCCGGAGT
CAGACCGTGGGCTTGACAGAGAACTGGCAGTAGGCGCTGTACGGTTTCAAGAGCCTGTTTGCCACCATTG
TTACTAGCAATCGCTACAACTTGCGCTGGGGTTAGTCCGTGGGCTTGACAGAGAACTGGTAGAAGGCGTT
GGACGGTTTCAAGAGCCTGTTTGCCACCGTCATGACTAGCAATCGCTACCACGAGACCAGCTTTGGTCTA
GAGGAGGCATGATGATATATTTTTATCTTGTGCAATGTAACATCAGAGATTTTGAGACACGGGCCAGAGC
TGCCAGGAAACAGCTATGACCATGTAATACGACTCACTATAGGGGATATTTTATTTTCTCCCAATCAGGC
TTGATCCCCAGTAAGTCAAAAAATAGCTCGACATACTGTTCTTCCCCGATCAAGGGTTGGTTTGCGCATT
CACAGTTCTCCGCAAGAATTGATTGGCTCCAATTCTTGGAGTGGTGAATCCGTTAGCGAGGTGCCGCCGG
CTTCCATTCAGGTCGAGGTGGCCCGGCTCCATGCACCGCGACGCAACGCGGGGAGGCAGACAAGGTATAG
GGCGGCGCCTACAATCCATGCCAACCCGTTCCATGTGCTCGCCGAGGCGGCATAAATCGCCGTGACGATC
AGCGGTCCAATGATCGAAGTTAGGCTGGTAAGAGCCGCGAGCGATCCTTGAAGCTGTCCCTGATGGTCGT
CATCTACCTGCCTGGACAGCATGGCCTGCAACGCGGGCATCCCGATGCCGCCGGAAGCGAGAAGAATCAT
AATGGGGAAGGCCATCCAGCCTCGCGTCGCGAACGCCAGCAAGACGTAGCCCAGCGCGTCGGCCGCCATG
CCGGCGATAATGGCCTGCTTCTCGCCGAAACGTTTGGTGGCGGGACCAGTGACGAAGGCTTGAGCGAGGG
CGTGCAAGATTCCGAATACCGCAAGCGACAGGCCGATCATCGTCGCGCTCCAGCGAAAGCGGTCCTCGCC
GAAAATGACCCAGAGCGCTGCCGGCACCTGTCCTACGAGTTGCATGATAAAGAAGACAGTCATAAGTGCG
GCGACGATAGTCATGCCCCGCGCCCACCGGAAGGAGCTGACTGGGTTGAAGGCTCTCAAGGGCATGGGTC
GGCGCTCTCCCTTATGCGACTCCTGCATTAGGAAGCAGCCCAGTAGTAGGTTGAGGCCGTTGAGCACCGC
CGCCGCAAGGAATGGTGCATGTAAGGAGATGGCGCCCAACAGTCCCCCGGCCACGGGGCCTGCCACCATA
CCCACGCCGAAACAAGCGCTCATGAGCCCGAAGTGGCGAGCCCGATCTTCCCCATCGGTGATGTCGGCGA
TATAGGCGCCAGCAACCGCACCTGTGGCGCCGGTGATGCCGGCCACGATGCGTCCGGCGTAGAGAATCCA
CAGGACGGGTGTGGTCGCCATGATCGCGTAGTCGATAGTGGCTCCAAGTAGCGAAGCGAGCAGGACTGGG
CGGCGGCCAAAGCGGTCGGACAGTGCTCCGAGAACGGGTGCGCATAGAAATTGCATCAACGCATATAGCG
CTAGCAGCACGCCATAGTGACTGGCGATGCTGTCGGAATGGACGATATCCCGCAAGAGGCCCGGCAGTAC
CGGCATAACCAAGCCTATGCCTACAGCATCCAGGGTGACGGTGCCGAGGATGACGATGAGCGCATTGTTA
GATTTCATACACGGTGCCTGACTGCGTTAGCAATTTAACTGTGATAAACTACCGCATTAAAGCTAATCGA
TGATAAGCTGTCAAACATGAGAATTAATTCATGTTCTTTCCTGCGTTATCCCCTGATTCTGTGGATAACG
CAGGAAAGAACATGTGAGCAAAAGGCCAGCAAAAGGCCAGGAACCGTAAAAAGGCCGCGTTGCTGGCGTT
TTTCCATAGGCTCCGCCCCCCTGACGAGCATCACAAAAATCGACGCTCAAGTCAGAGGTGGCGAAACCCG
ACAGGACTATAAAGATACCAGGCGTTTCCCCCTGGAAGCTCCCTCGTGCGCTCTCCTGTTCCGACCCTGC
CGCTTACCGGATACCTGTCCGCCTTTCTCCCTTCGGGAAGCGTGGCGCTTTCTCATAGCTCACGCTGTAG
GTATCTCAGTTCGGTGTAGGTCGTTCGCTCCAAGCTGGGCTGTGTGCACGAACCCCCCGTTCAGCCCGAC
CGCTGCGCCTTATCCGGTAACTATCGTCTTGAGTCCAACCCGGTAAGACACGACTTATCGCCACTGGCAG
CAGCCACTGGTAACAGGATTAGCAGAGCGAGGTATGTAGGCGGTGCTACAGAGTTCTTGAAGTGGTGGCC
TAACTACGGCTACACTAGAAGAACAGTATTTGGTATCTGCGCTCTGCTGAAGCCAGTTACCTTCGGAAAA
AGAGTTGGTAGCTCTTGATCCGGCAAACAAACCACCGCTGGTAGCGGTGGTTTTTTTGTTTGCAAGCAGC
AGATTACGCGCAGAAAAAAAGGATCTCAAGAAGATCCTTTGATCTTTTCTACGGGGTCTGACGCTCAGTG
GAACGACGCGTA
Features (pLannotate 1.2.2; 6 found; start..end, strand, type, name):
    375..393     +  promoter       T7 promoter: promoter for bacteriophage T7 RNA polymerase
    396..470     -  CDS            KanR (fragment): aminoglycoside phosphotransferase; aphA-3; confers resistance to kanamycin
    568..1758    -  CDS            TcR: tetracycline efflux protein; tet; confers resistance to tetracycline
   1806..1834    -  promoter       tet promoter: E. coli promoter for tetracycline efflux protein gene
   1850..1889    +  rep_origin     RSF ori (fragment): Plasmids containing the RSF 1030 origin of replication can be propagated in E. coli cells that contain additional plasmids with compatible origins.
   1961..2549    -  rep_origin     ori: high-copy-number ColE1/pMB1/pBR322/pUC origin of replication
