[The description below was written by a language model from this plasmid's Addgene catalogue record and pLannotate feature annotations shown in this document.]
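Description:
RVD-CG3 is a small (about 2.6 kb) bacterial module plasmid from a library built for one-step assembly of custom TALE repeat arrays, such as those used in DdCBE mitochondrial base editors and other TALE-based proteins. Its backbone is a tetracycline-resistant T vector. The annotated sequence shows a tetracycline efflux gene (TcR) driven by its tet promoter as the selectable marker, and a high-copy ColE1/pUC-type origin for propagation in E. coli. The annotation also picks up a T7 promoter and short fragments resembling a kanamycin resistance gene and an RSF origin. These fragments are too small to be functional and are probably remnants of vector construction. The record does not specify a vector type, and no eukaryotic expression elements are annotated, which fits a role purely as a cloning intermediate.

The payload is a synthetic dimer of two TALE repeat units carrying the repeat-variable diresidues HD and NN, designated for position 3 of an assembled array. In the standard TALE code, HD recognises cytosine and NN recognises guanine, which matches the "CG" in the plasmid name. According to the depositor, this dimer was inserted at the TA cloning site of the vector. The automated feature table does not annotate the insert itself, so it presumably lies in the unannotated region of the sequence, and the flanking sites used to release it are not recorded. In use, position-specific dimer modules like this one would be combined in order with others from the set to build a DNA-binding array with a chosen target sequence. The associated work applied such arrays to DdCBE-mediated mitochondrial DNA editing for disease modelling in zebrafish.
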