Addgene plasmid #173310: RVD-CG3
Purpose: One-step assembly of custom RVD arrays to construct DdCBE, TALE, etc.
Depositing lab: Bin Shen. Depositing organization: Nanjing Medical University. Publication: Precision modeling of mitochondrial diseases in zebrafish via DdCBE-mediated mtDNA base editing. Guo J, Zhang X, Chen X, Sun H, Dai Y, Wang J, Qian X, Tan L, Lou X, Shen B. Cell Discov. 2021 Sep 3;7(1):78. doi: 10.1038/s41421-021-00307-9. PubMed 34480028.
Backbone
  Vector backbone: TetR T vector
  Vector type: Unspecified
Growth in bacteria
  Bacterial resistance: Tetracycline, 10 μg/mL
  Growth temperature: 37°C
  Growth strain: DH5alpha
  Copy number: High Copy
Gene/Insert
  Gene/Insert name: HD-NN dimer RVD at Position3
  Species: Synthetic
  Mutation: no
  Cloning method: Restriction Enzyme; 5′ cloning site Unknown (unknown if destroyed)
Terms and licenses: Academic/Nonprofit Terms; Industry Terms: Not Available to Industry
Depositor comments: RVD is inserted into TA site of TetR T vector
How to cite: RVD-CG3 was a gift from Bin Shen (Addgene plasmid # 173310 ; http://n2t.net/addgene:173310 ; RRID:Addgene_173310)
