>Addgene plasmid #173310 | RVD-CG3 | depositor partial sequence | sequence record 336265 | RVD flanked by two Bsa I sites
GGTCTCGTGGTAGCGATTGCTAGTCATGACGGTGGCAAACAGGCTCTTGAAACCGTCCAACGCCTTCTAC
CAGTTCTCTGTCAAGCCCACGGACTAACCCCAGCGCAAGTTGTAGCGATTGCTAGTAACAATGGTGGCAA
ACAGGCTCTTGAAACCGTACAGCGCCTACTGCCAGTTCTCTGTCAAGCCCACGGTCTGACTCCGGAGCAA
GTTGTAGTGAGACC
